>Addgene plasmid #71250 | pGM | depositor full sequence | sequence record 131891 | pGM sequence 6766 bps
GGATCCAAGCTCAGATCTCGAGCTCGGTACCCGGGTCGACAAGCTTCGCGAGGTCACCAGCTTGCTGAGA
GTGGCTGCAGTCTCGCTGCTGGATGTGCACATGGTGGTCATTCCCTCTGCTCACAGGGGCAGGGGTCCCC
CCTTACTGGACTGAGGTTGCCCCCTGCTCCAGGTCCTGGGTGGGAGCCCATGTGAACTGTCAGTGGGGCA
GGTCTGTGAGAGCTCCCCTCACACTCAAGTCTCTCACAGTGGCCAGAGAAGAGGAAGGCTGGAGTCAGAA
TGAGGCACCAGGGCGGGCATAGCCTGCCCAAAGGCCCCTGGGATTACAGGCAGGATGGGGAGCCCTATCT
AAGTGTCTCCCACGCCCCACCCCAGCCATTCCAGGCCAGGAAGTCCAAACTGTGCCCCTCAGAGGGAGGG
GGCAGCCTCAGGCCCATTCAGACTGCCCAGGGAGGGCTGGAGAGCCCTCAGGAAGGCGAGTGGGTGGGCT
GTCGGTTCTTGGAAAGGTTCATTAATGAAAACCCCCAAGCCTGACCACCTAGGGAAAAGGCTCACCGTTC
CCATGTGTGGCTGATAAGGGCCAGGAGATTCCACAGTTCAGGTAGTTCCCCCGCCTCCCTGGCATTTTGT
GGTCACCATTAATCATTTCCTCTGTGTATTTAAGAGCTCTTTTGCCAGTGAGCCCAGTACACAGAGAGAA
AGGCTAAAGTTCTGTCGACAAGCTTGGCATTCCGGTACTGTTGGTAAAGCCACCATGGAAGACGCCAAAA
ACATAAAGAAAGGCCCGGCGCCATTCTATCCGCTGGAAGATGGAACCGCTGGAGAGCAACTGCATAAGGC
TATGAAGAGATACGCCCTGGTTCCTGGAACAATTGCTTTTACAGATGCACATATCGAGGTGGACATCACT
TACGCTGAGTACTTCGAAATGTCCGTTCGGTTGGCAGAAGCTATGAAACGATATGGGCTGAATACAAATC
ACAGAATCGTCGTATGCAGTGAAAACTCTCTTCAATTCTTTATGCCGGTGTTGGGCGCGTTATTTATCGG
AGTTGCAGTTGCGCCCGCGAACGACATTTATAATGAACGTGAATTGCTCAACAGTATGGGCATTTCGCAG
CCTACCGTGGTGTTCGTTTCCAAAAAGGGGTTGCAAAAAATTTTGAACGTGCAAAAAAAGCTCCCAATCA
TCCAAAAAATTATTATCATGGATTCTAAAACGGATTACCAGGGATTTCAGTCGATGTACACGTTCGTCAC
ATCTCATCTACCTCCCGGTTTTAATGAATACGATTTTGTGCCAGAGTCCTTCGATAGGGACAAGACAATT
GCACTGATCATGAACTCCTCTGGATCTACTGGTCTGCCTAAAGGTGTCGCTCTGCCTCATAGAACTGCCT
GCGTGAGATTCTCGCATGCCAGAGATCCTATTTTTGGCAATCAAATCATTCCGGATACTGCGATTTTAAG
TGTTGTTCCATTCCATCACGGTTTTGGAATGTTTACTACACTCGGATATTTGATATGTGGATTTCGAGTC
GTCTTAATGTATAGATTTGAAGAAGAGCTGTTTCTGAGGAGCCTTCAGGATTACAAGATTCAAAGTGCGC
TGCTGGTGCCAACCCTATTCTCCTTCTTCGCCAAAAGCACTCTGATTGACAAATACGATTTATCTAATTT
ACACGAAATTGCTTCTGGTGGCGCTCCCCTCTCTAAGGAAGTCGGGGAAGCGGTTGCCAAGAGGTTCCAT
CTGCCAGGTATCAGGCAAGGATATGGGCTCACTGAGACTACATCAGCTATTCTGATTACACCCGAGGGGG
ATGATAAACCGGGCGCGGTCGGTAAAGTTGTTCCATTTTTTGAAGCGAAGGTTGTGGATCTGGATACCGG
GAAAACGCTGGGCGTTAATCAAAGAGGCGAACTGTGTGTGAGAGGTCCTATGATTATGTCCGGTTATGTA
AACAATCCGGAAGCGACCAACGCCTTGATTGACAAGGATGGATGGCTACATTCTGGAGACATAGCTTACT
GGGACGAAGACGAACACTTCTTCATCGTTGACCGCCTGAAGTCTCTGATTAAGTACAAAGGCTATCAGGT
GGCTCCCGCTGAATTGGAATCCATCTTGCTCCAACACCCCAACATCTTCGACGCAGGTGTCGCAGGTCTT
CCCGACGATGACGCCGGTGAACTTCCCGCCGCCGTTGTTGTTTTGGAGCACGGAAAGACGATGACGGAAA
AAGAGATCGTGGATTACGTCGCCAGTCAAGTAACAACCGCGAAAAAGTTGCGCGGAGGAGTTGTGTTTGT
GGACGAAGTACCGAAAGGTCTTACCGGAAAACTCGACGCAAGAAAAATCAGAGAGATCCTCATAAAGGCC
AAGAAGGGCGGAAAGATCGCCGTGTAATTCTAGAGGATCTTTGTGAAGGAACCTTACTTCTGTGGTGTGA
CATAATTGGACAAACTACCTACAGAGATTTAAAGCTCTAAGGTAAATATAAAATTTTTAAGTGTATAATG
TGTTAAACTACTGATTCTAATTGTTTGTGTATTTTAGATTCCAACCTATGGAACTGATGAATGGGAGCAG
TGGTGGAATGCCTTTAATGAGGAAAACCTGTTTTGCTCAGAAGAAATGCCATCTAGTGATGATGAGGCTA
CTGCTGACTCTCAACATTCTACTCCTCCAAAAAAGAAGAGAAAGGTAGAAGACCCCAAGGACTTTCCTTC
AGAATTGCTAAGTTTTTTGAGTCATGCTGTGTTTAGTAATAGAACTCTTGCTTGCTTTGCTATTTACACC
ACAAAGGAAAAAGCTGCACTGCTATACAAGAAAATTATGGAAAAATATTCTGTAACCTTTATAAGTAGGC
ATAACAGTTATAATCATAACATACTGTTTTTTCTTACTCCACACAGGCATAGAGTGTCTGCTATTAATAA
CTATGCTCAAAAATTGTGTACCTTTAGCTTTTTAATTTGTAAAGGGGTTAATAAGGAATATTTGATGTAT
AGTGCCTTGACTAGAGATCATAATCAGCCATACCACATTTGTAGAGGTTTTACTTGCTTTAAAAAACCTC
CCACACCTCCCCCTGAACCTGAAACATAAAATGAATGCAATTGTTGTTAACTTGTTTATTGCAGCTTATA
ATGGTTACAAATAAAGCAATAGCATCACAAATTTCACAAATAAAGCATTTTTTTCACTGCATTCTAGTTG
TGGTTTGTCCAAACTCATCAATGTATCTTATCATGTCTGGATCGATCCCCAGGAAGCTCCTCTGTGTCCT
CATAAACCCTAACCTCCTCTACTTGAGAGGACATTCCAATCATAGGCTGCCCATCCACCCTCTGTGTCCT
CCTGTTAATTAGGTCACTTAACAAAAAGGAAATTGGGTAGGGGTTTTTCACAGACCGCTTTCTAAGGGTA
ATTTTAAAATATCTGGGAAGTCCCTTCCACTGCTGTGTTCCAGAAGTGTTGGTAAACAGCCCACAAATGT
CAACAGCAGAAACATACAAGCTGTCAGCTTTGCACAAGGGCCCAACACCCTGCTCATCAAGAAGCACTGT
GGTTGCTGTGTTAGTAATGTGCAAAACAGGAGGCACATTTTCCCCACCTGTGTAGGTTCCAAAATATCTA
GTGTTTTCATTTTTACTTGGATCAGGAACCCAGCACTCCACTGGATAAGCATTATCCTTATCCAAAACAG
CCTTGTGGTCAGTGTTCATCTGCTGACTGTCAACTGTAGCATTTTTTGGGGTTACAGTTTGAGCAGGATA
TTTGGTCCTGTAGTTTGCTAACACACCCTGCAGCTCCAAAGGTTCCCCACCAACAGCAAAAAAATGAAAA
TTTGACCCTTGAATGGGTTTTCCAGCACCATTTTCATGAGTTTTTTGTGTCCCTGAATGCAAGTTTAACA
TAGCAGTTACCCCAATAACCTCAGTTTTAACAGTAACAGCTTCCCACATCAAAATATTTCCACAGGTTAA
GTCCTCATTTAAATTAGGCAAAGGAATTCTTGAAGACGAAAGGGCCTCGTGATACGCCTATTTTTATAGG
TTAATGTCATGATAATAATGGTTTCTTAGACGTCAGGTGGCACTTTTCGGGGAAATGTGCGCGGAACCCC
TATTTGTTTATTTTTCTAAATACATTCAAATATGTATCCGCTCATGAGACAATAACCCTGATAAATGCTT
CAATAATATTGAAAAAGGAAGAGTATGAGTATTCAACATTTCCGTGTCGCCCTTATTCCCTTTTTTGCGG
CATTTTGCCTTCCTGTTTTTGCTCACCCAGAAACGCTGGTGAAAGTAAAAGATGCTGAAGATCAGTTGGG
TGCACGAGTGGGTTACATCGAACTGGATCTCAACAGCGGTAAGATCCTTGAGAGTTTTCGCCCCGAAGAA
CGTTTTCCAATGATGAGCACTTTTAAAGTTCTGCTATGTGGCGCGGTATTATCCCGTGTTGACGCCGGGC
AAGAGCAACTCGGTCGCCGCATACACTATTCTCAGAATGACTTGGTTGAGTACTCACCAGTCACAGAAAA
GCATCTTACGGATGGCATGACAGTAAGAGAATTATGCAGTGCTGCCATAACCATGAGTGATAACACTGCG
GCCAACTTACTTCTGACAACGATCGGAGGACCGAAGGAGCTAACCGCTTTTTTGCACAACATGGGGGATC
ATGTAACTCGCCTTGATCGTTGGGAACCGGAGCTGAATGAAGCCATACCAAACGACGAGCGTGACACCAC
GATGCCTGCAGCAATGGCAACAACGTTGCGCAAACTATTAACTGGCGAACTACTTACTCTAGCTTCCCGG
CAACAATTAATAGACTGGATGGAGGCGGATAAAGTTGCAGGACCACTTCTGCGCTCGGCCCTTCCGGCTG
GCTGGTTTATTGCTGATAAATCTGGAGCCGGTGAGCGTGGGTCTCGCGGTATCATTGCAGCACTGGGGCC
AGATGGTAAGCCCTCCCGTATCGTAGTTATCTACACGACGGGGAGTCAGGCAACTATGGATGAACGAAAT
AGACAGATCGCTGAGATAGGTGCCTCACTGATTAAGCATTGGTAACTGTCAGACCAAGTTTACTCATATA
TACTTTAGATTGATTTAAAACTTCATTTTTAATTTAAAAGGATCTAGGTGAAGATCCTTTTTGATAATCT
CATGACCAAAATCCCTTAACGTGAGTTTTCGTTCCACTGAGCGTCAGACCCCGTAGAAAAGATCAAAGGA
TCTTCTTGAGATCCTTTTTTTCTGCGCGTAATATGCTGCTTGCAAACAAAAAAACCACCGCTACCAGCGG
TGGTTTGTTTGCCGGATCAAGAGCTACCAACTCTTTTTCCGAAGGTAACTGGCTTCAGCAGAGCGCAGAT
ACCAAATACTGTCCTTCTAGTGTAGCCGTAGTTAGGCCACCACTTCAAGAACTCTGTAGCACCGCCTACA
TACCTCGCTCTGCTAATCCTGTTACCAGTGGCTGCTGCCAGTGGCGATAAGTCGTGTCTTACCGGGTTGG
ACTCAAGACGATAGTTACCGGATAAGGCGCAGCGGTCGGGCTGAACGGGGGGTTCGTGCACACAGCCCAG
CTTGGAGCGAACGACCTACACCGAACTGAGATACCTACAGCGTGAGCTATGAGAAAGCGCCACGCTTCCC
GAAGGGAGAAAGGCGGACAGGTATCCGGTAAGCGGCAGGGTCGGAACAGGAGAGCGCACGAGGGAGCTTC
CAGGGGGAAACGCCTGGTATCTTTATAGTCCTGTCGGGTTTCGCCACCTCTGACTTGAGCGTCGATTTTT
GTGATGCTCGTCAGGGGGGCGGAGCCTATGGAAAAACGCCAGCAACGCGGCCTTTTTACGGTTCCTGGCC
TTTTGCTGGCCTTTTGCTCACATGTTCTTTCCTGCGTTATCCCCTGATTCTGTGGATAACCGTATTACCG
CCTTTGAGTGAGCTGATACCGCTCGCCGCAGCCGAACGACCGAGCGCAGCGAGTCAGTGAGCGAGGAAGC
GGAAGAGCGCCTGATGCGGTATTTTCTCCTTACGCATCTGTGCGGTATTTCACACCGCATATGGTGCACT
CTCAGTACAATCTGCTCTGATGCCGCATAGTTAAGCCAGTATACACTCCGCTATCGCTACGTGACTGGGT
CATGGCTGCGCCCCGACACCCGCCAACACCCGCTGACGCGCCCTGACGGGCTTGTCTGCTCCCGGCATCC
GCTTACAGACAAGCTGTGACCGTCTCCGGGAGCTGCATGTGTCAGAGGTTTTCACCGTCATCACCGAAAC
GCGCGAGGCAGGATCAGCCATATCACATTTGTAGAGGTTTTACTTGCTTTAAAAAACCTCCCACACCTCC
CCCTGAACCTGAAACATAAAATGAATGCAATTGTTGTTAACTTGTTTATTGCAGCTTATAATGGTTACAA
ATAAAGCAATAGCATCACAAATTTCACAAATAAAGCATTTTTTTCACTGCATTCTAGTTGTGGTTTGTCC
AAACTCATCAATGTATCTTATCATGTCTGGATCAGCCATATCACATTTGTAGAGGTTTTACTTGCTTTAA
AAAACCTCCCACACCTCCCCCTGAACCTGAAACATAAAATGAATGCAATTGTTGTTAACTTGTTTATTGC
AGCTTATAATGGTTACAAATAAAGCAATAGCATCACAAATTTCACAAATAAAGCATTTTTTTCACTGCAT
TCTAGTTGTGGTTTGTCCAAACTCATCAATGTATCTTATCATGTCT
Features (pLannotate 1.2.2; 17 found; start..end, strand, type, name):
     18..35      +  misc_feature   MCS (fragment): pUC18/19 multiple cloning site
    755..2407    +  CDS            luciferase: firefly luciferase; luc+; enhanced luc+ version of the luciferase gene
   2416..2490    +  CDS            small t antigen (fragment): SV40 (simian virus 40) small t antigen
   2492..2557    +  intron         small t intron: SV40 (simian virus 40) small t antigen intron
   2687..2707    +  CDS            SV40 NLS: nuclear localization signal of SV40 (simian virus 40) large T antigen
   3026..3109    +  CDS            large T antigen (fragment): large T antigen from SV40 (simian virus 40)
   3129..3263    +  polyA_signal   SV40 poly(A) signal: SV40 polyadenylation signal
   3265..4029    -  CDS            VP1_SV40 (fragment): Experimental evidence at protein level: Swiss-Prot protein existence level 1. Forms an icosahedral capsid with a T=7 symmetry and a 40 nm diameter. The capsid is composed of 72 pentamers linked to each other by disulfide bonds and associated with VP2 or VP3 proteins. Binds to N- glycolylneuraminic analog of the ganglioside GM1 on the cell surface to provide virion attachment to target cell (PubMed:18353982). Once attached, the virion is internalized by caveolin-mediated endocytosis and traffics to the endoplasmic reticulum. Inside the endoplasmic reticulum, the protein folding machinery isomer
   4120..4224    +  promoter       AmpR promoter: bla
   4225..5085    +  CDS            AmpR: β-lactamase; bla; confers resistance to ampicillin, carbenicillin, and related antibiotics
   5256..5844    +  rep_origin     ori: high-copy-number ColE1/pMB1/pBR322/pUC origin of replication
   6030..6170    -  misc_feature   bom: basis of mobility region from pBR322
   6272..6311    -  CDS            rop (fragment): Rop protein, which maintains plasmids at low copy number; rop
   6313..6389    +  CDS            large T antigen (fragment): large T antigen from SV40 (simian virus 40)
   6409..6543    +  polyA_signal   SV40 poly(A) signal: SV40 polyadenylation signal
   6541..6617    +  CDS            large T antigen (fragment): large T antigen from SV40 (simian virus 40)
   6637..5       +  polyA_signal   SV40 poly(A) signal (across the origin): SV40 polyadenylation signal
