[The description below was written by a language model from this plasmid's Addgene catalogue record and pLannotate feature annotations shown in this document.]
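Description:
pGM is a 6,766 bp mammalian luciferase reporter plasmid built on the pXPG backbone, in which a fragment of the human GM-CSF (CSF2) promoter spanning -627 to +28 relative to the transcription start drives firefly luciferase. The promoter fragment was inserted as a HindIII fragment with both sites retained. The depositor notes that earlier rounds of recloning, starting from a CAT reporter plasmid, left additional cloning sites at its ends. The promoter is not called as a feature in the annotation, but the unannotated interval between a short pUC-type multiple cloning site remnant and the start of the luciferase coding sequence is where it would be expected to lie. The reporter is the enhanced luc+ version of firefly luciferase. The catalogue lists luciferase as a C-terminal "tag", but the arrangement is that of a transcriptional reporter.

Downstream of luciferase, the annotated small t antigen and large T antigen fragments, small t intron and SV40 poly(A) signal are parts of the standard SV40 splice and polyadenylation cassette that processes the reporter transcript, and an adjacent VP1 fragment appears to be carried-over SV40 sequence. Two further copies of the SV40 poly(A) signal sit just upstream of the cloning region, one spanning the plasmid origin. This arrangement is generally used to terminate read-through transcription from the backbone and so lower background luciferase signal. Propagation in E. coli relies on a high-copy ColE1/pUC-type origin and ampicillin resistance (bla with its own promoter), with pBR322-derived bom and a rop remnant also present. No mammalian selection marker is annotated. The construct is suited to measuring basal and inducible GM-CSF promoter activity, and to serving as the promoter-only baseline for derivatives testing linked regulatory elements such as the GM-CSF enhancer studied in the associated work.
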