Addgene plasmid #71250: pGM
Purpose: luciferase reporter with human GM-CSF promoter -627 to + 28
Depositing lab: Peter Cockerill. Depositing organization: Royal Adelaide Hospital. Publication: The human granulocyte-macrophage colony-stimulating factor gene is autonomously regulated in vivo by an inducible tissue-specific enhancer. Cockerill PN, Bert AG, Roberts D, Vadas MA. Proc Natl Acad Sci U S A. 1999 Dec 21;96(26):15097-102. PubMed 10611344.
Backbone
  Vector backbone: pXPG
  Backbone manufacturer: Cockerill lab, Addgene plasmid 71248
  Total vector size (bp): 6766
  Vector type: Mammalian Expression, Luciferase
Growth in bacteria
  Bacterial resistance: Ampicillin, 100 μg/mL
  Growth temperature: 37°C
  Growth strain: DH5alpha
  Copy number: High Copy
Gene/Insert
  Gene/Insert name: GM-CSF promoter -627 to +28 fragment (alt name: colony stimulating factor 2 (granulocyte-macrophage))
  Species: H. sapiens (human)
  Entrez Gene: CSF2 (a.k.a. CSF, GMCSF)
  Promoter: GM-CSF
  Tag / fusion protein: luciferase (C terminal on backbone)
  Cloning method: Restriction Enzyme; 5′ cloning site HindIII (not destroyed); 3′ cloning site HindIII (not destroyed)
  Sequencing primers: 5′ unknown; 3′ LucNRev
Resource information
  A portion of this plasmid was derived from a plasmid made by: human GM-CSF promoter was provided by Judith Gasson and subcloned from the CAT plasmid pCSFp1+ (Chan et al, PNAS 83, 8669-8673, 1986).
Terms and licenses: Academic/Nonprofit Terms; Industry Terms: Not Available to Industry
Depositor comments: Before being inserted into pXPG, the GM-CSF promoter has been through successive rounds of recloning which have added cloning sites to the ends. JM109 are the cells used by the author for pXPG and its derivatives.
How to cite: pGM was a gift from Peter Cockerill (Addgene plasmid # 71250 ; http://n2t.net/addgene:71250 ; RRID:Addgene_71250)
