>Addgene plasmid #71250 | pGM | addgene partial sequence | sequence record 129639 | MUHD1 5'-AGAATGTTGAGAGTCAGCAGTAGC-3'
ACAGGTTTTCCTCATTAAAGGCATTCCACCACTGCTCCCATTCATCAGTTCCATAGGTTGGAATCTAAAA
TACACAAACAATTAGAATCAGTAGTTTAACACATTATACACTTAAAAATTTTATATTTACCTTAGAGCTT
TAAATCTCTGTAGGTAGTTTGTCCAATTATGTCACACCACAGAAGTAAGGTTCCTTCACAAAGATCCTCT
AGAATTACACGGCGATCTTTCCGCCCTTCTTGGCCTTTATGAGGATCTCTCTGATTTTTCTTGCGTCGAG
TTTTCCGGTAAGACCTTTCGGTACTTCGTCCACAAACACAACTCCTCCGCGCAACTTTTTCGCGGTTGTT
ACTTGACTGGCGACGTAATCCACGATCTCTTTTTCCGTCATCGTCTTTCCGTGCTCCAAAACAACAACGG
CGGCGGGAAGTTCACCGGCGTCATCGTCGGGAAGACCTGCGACACCTGCGTCGAAGATGTTGGGGTGTTG
GAGCAAGATGGATTCCAATTCAGCGGGAGCCACCTGATAGCCTTTGTACTTAATCAGAGACTTCAGGCGG
TCAACGATGAAGAAGTGTTCGTCTTCGTCCCAGTAAGCTATGTCTCCAGAATGTAGCCATCCATCCTTGT
CAATCAAGGCGTTGGTCGCTTCCGGATTGTTTACATAACCGGACATAATCATAGGACCTCTCACACACAG
TTCGCCTCTTTGATTAACGCCCAGCGTTTTCCCGGTATCCAGATCCACAACCTTCGCTTCAAA
