>Addgene plasmid #71250 | pGM | addgene partial sequence | sequence record 129641 | LucNRev 5'-CCTTATGCAGTTGCTCTCC-3'
TGGCGCCGGGCCTTTCTTTATGTTTTTGGCGTCTTCCATGGTGGCTTTACCAACAGTACCGGAATGCCAA
GCTTGTCGACAGAACTTTAGCCTTTCTCTCTGTGTACTGGGCTCACTGGCAAAAGAGCTCTTAAATACAC
AGAGGAAATGATTAATGGTGACCACAAAATGCCAGGGAGGCGGGGGAACTACCTGAACTGTGGAATCTCC
TGGCCCTTATCAGCCACACATGGGAACGGTGAGCCTTTTCCCTAGGTGGTCAGGCTTGGGGGTTTTCATT
AATGAACCTTTCCAAGAACCGACAGCCCACCCACTCGCCTTCCTGAGGGCTCTCCAGCCCTCCCTGGGCA
GTCTGAATGGGCCTGAGGCTGCCCCCTCCCTCTGAGGGGCACAGTTTGGACTTCCTGGCCTGGAATGGCT
GGGGTGGGGCGTGGGAGACACTTAGATAGGGCTCCCCATCCTGCCTGTAATCCCAGGGGCCTTTGGGCAG
GCTATGCCCGCCCTGGTGCCTCATTCTGACTCCAGCCTTCCTCTTCTCTGGCCACTGTGAGAGACTTGAG
TGTGAGGGGAGCTCTCACAGACCTGCCCCACTGACAGTTCACATGGGCTCCCACCCAGGACCTGGAGCAG
GGGGCAACCTCAGTCCAGTAAGGGGGGACCCCTGCCCCTGTGAGCAGAGGGAATGACCACCATGTGCACA
TCCAGCAGCGAGACTGCAGCCACTCTCAGCAAGCTGGTGACCTCGCGAAGCTTGTCGACCCGGGTACCGA
GCTCGAGATCTGAGCTTGGATCCAGACATGATAAGATACATTGATGAGTTTGGACAAACCACAACTAGAA
TGCAGTGAAA
